>Addgene plasmid #114032 | pcDNA5-hygro-eGFP-HEC1-8A/S55D | depositor full sequence | sequence record 215374 | pcDNA5-hygro-eGFP-HEC1-8A/S55D sequence 7831 bps
GACGGATCGGGAGATCTCCCGATCCCCTATGGTGCACTCTCAGTACAATCTGCTCTGATGCCGCATAGTT
AAGCCAGTATCTGCTCCCTGCTTGTGTGTTGGAGGTCGCTGAGTAGTGCGCGAGCAAAATTTAAGCTACA
ACAAGGCAAGGCTTGACCGACAATTGCATGAAGAATCTGCTTAGGGTTAGGCGTTTTGCGCTGCTTCGCG
ATGTACGGGCCAGATATACGCGTTGACATTGATTATTGACTAGTTATTAATAGTAATCAATTACGGGGTC
ATTAGTTCATAGCCCATATATGGAGTTCCGCGTTACATAACTTACGGTAAATGGCCCGCCTGGCTGACCG
CCCAACGACCCCCGCCCATTGACGTCAATAATGACGTATGTTCCCATAGTAACGCCAATAGGGACTTTCC
ATTGACGTCAATGGGTGGAGTATTTACGGTAAACTGCCCACTTGGCAGTACATCAAGTGTATCATATGCC
AAGTACGCCCCCTATTGACGTCAATGACGGTAAATGGCCCGCCTGGCATTATGCCCAGTACATGACCTTA
TGGGACTTTCCTACTTGGCAGTACATCTACGTATTAGTCATCGCTATTACCATGGTGATGCGGTTTTGGC
AGTACATCAATGGGCGTGGATAGCGGTTTGACTCACGGGGATTTCCAAGTCTCCACCCCATTGACGTCAA
TGGGAGTTTGTTTTGGCACCAAAATCAACGGGACTTTCCAAAATGTCGTAACAACTCCGCCCCATTGACG
CAAATGGGCGGTAGGCGTGTACGGTGGGAGGTCTATATAAGCAGAGCTCTCCCTATCAGTGATAGAGATC
TCCCTATCAGTGATAGAGATCGTCGACGAGCTCGTTTAGTGAACCGTCAGATCGCCTGGAGACGCCATCC
ACGCTGTTTTGACCTCCATAGAAGACACCGGGACCGATCCAGCCTCCGGACTCTAGCGTTTAAACTTAAG
CTTGGTACCGAGCTCGGATCCACTAGTCCAGTGTGGTGGAATTCTGCAGATATCCAGCACAGTGGCGGCC
GCTCGAGTCTAGCGCTACCGGTCGCCACCATGGTGAGCAAGGGCGAGGAGCTGTTCACCGGGGTGGTGCC
CATCCTGGTCGAGCTGGACGGCGACGTAAACGGCCACAAGTTCAGCGTGTCCGGCGAGGGCGAGGGCGAT
GCCACCTACGGCAAGCTGACCCTGAAGTTCATCTGCACCACCGGCAAGCTGCCCGTGCCCTGGCCCACCC
TCGTGACCACCCTGACCTACGGCGTGCAGTGCTTCAGCCGCTACCCCGACCACATGAAGCAGCACGACTT
CTTCAAGTCCGCCATGCCCGAAGGCTACGTCCAGGAGCGCACCATCTTCTTCAAGGACGACGGCAACTAC
AAGACCCGCGCCGAGGTGAAGTTCGAGGGCGACACCCTGGTGAACCGCATCGAGCTGAAGGGCATCGACT
TCAAGGAGGACGGCAACATCCTGGGGCACAAGCTGGAGTACAACTACAACAGCCACAACGTCTATATCAT
GGCCGACAAGCAGAAGAACGGCATCAAGGTGAACTTCAAGATCCGCCACAACATCGAGGACGGCAGCGTG
CAGCTCGCCGACCACTACCAGCAGAACACCCCCATCGGCGACGGCCCCGTGCTGCTGCCCGACAACCACT
ACCTGAGCACCCAGTCCGCCCTGAGCAAAGACCCCAACGAGAAGCGCGATCACATGGTCCTGCTGGAGTT
CGTGACCGCCGCCGGGATCACTCTCGGCATGGACGAGCTGTACAAGTCCGGACTCAGATCCATGAAGCGC
GCTGCAGTTTCCGCCGGTGGTGCTGGCCGCCTCGCCATGCAGGAGTTAAGATCCCAGGATGTAAATAAAC
AAGGCCTCTATACCCCTCAAACCAAAGAGAAACCAACCTTTGGAAAGTTGGCTATAAACAAACCGGCATC
TGAAAGAAAAGTCGATCTATTTGGCAAAAGAACTGCTGGACATGGATCCCGGAATGCTCAACTTGGTATA
TTTTCCAGTTCTGAGAAAATCAAGGACCCGAGACCACTTAATGACAAAGCATTCATTCAGCAGTGTATTC
GACAACTCTGTGAGTTTCTTACAGAAAATGGTTATGCACATAATGTGTCCATGAAATCTCTACAAGCTCC
CTCTGTTAAAGACTTCCTGAAGATCTTCACATTTCTTTATGGCTTCCTGTGCCCCTCATACGAACTTCCT
GACACAAAGTTTGAAGAAGAGGTTCCAAGAATCTTTAAAGACCTTGGGTATCCTTTTGCACTATCCAAAA
GCTCCATGTACACAGTGGGGGCTCCTCATACATGGCCTCACATTGTGGCAGCCTTAGTTTGGCTAATAGA
CTGCATCAAGATACATACTGCCATGAAAGAAAGCTCACCTTTATTTGATGATGGGCAGCCTTGGGGAGAA
GAAACTGAAGATGGAATTATGCATAATAAGTTGTTTTTGGACTACACCATAAAATGCTATGAGAGTTTTA
TGAGTGGTGCCGACAGCTTTGATGAGATGAATGCAGAGCTGCAGTCAAAACTGAAGGATTTATTTAATGT
GGATGCTTTTAAGCTGGAATCATTAGAAGCAAAAAACAGAGCATTGAATGAACAGATTGCAAGATTGGAA
CAAGAAAGAGAAAAAGAGCCGAATCGTCTAGAGTCGTTGAGAAAACTGAAGGCTTCCTTACAAGGAGATG
TTCAAAAGTATCAGGCATACATGAGCAATTTGGAGTCTCATTCAGCCATTCTTGACCAGAAATTAAATGG
TCTCAATGAGGAAATTGCTAGAGTAGAACTAGAATGTGAAACAATAAAACAGGAGAACACTCGACTACAG
AATATCATTGACAACCAGAAGTACTCAGTTGCAGACATTGAGCGAATAAATCATGAAAGAAATGAATTGC
AGCAGACTATTAATAAATTAACCAAGGACCTGGAAGCTGAACAACAGAAGTTGTGGAATGAGGAGTTAAA
ATATGCCAGAGGCAAAGAAGCGATTGAAACACAATTAGCAGAGTATCACAAATTGGCTAGAAAATTAAAA
CTTATTCCTAAAGGTGCTGAGAATTCCAAAGGTTATGACTTTGAAATTAAGTTTAATCCCGAGGCTGGTG
CCAACTGCCTTGTCAAATACAGGGCTCAAGTTTATGTACCTCTTAAGGAACTCCTGAATGAAACTGAAGA
AGAAATTAATAAAGCCCTAAATAAAAAAATGGGTTTGGAGGATACTTTAGAACAATTGAATGCAATGATA
ACAGAAAGCAAGAGAAGTGTGAGAACTCTGAAAGAAGAAGTTCAGAAACTGGATGATCTTTACCAACAAA
AAATTAAGGAAGCAGAGGAAGAGGATGAAAAATGTGCCAGTGAGCTTGAGTCCTTGGAGAAACACAAGCA
CCTGCTAGAAAGTACTGTTAACCAGGGGCTCAGTGAAGCTATGAATGAATTAGATGCTGTTCAGCGGGAA
TACCAACTAGTTGTGCAAACCACGACTGAAGAAAGACGAAAAGTGGGAAATAACTTGCAACGTCTGTTAG
AGATGGTTGCTACACATGTTGGGTCTGTAGAGAAACATCTTGAGGAGCAGATTGCTAAAGTTGATAGAGA
ATATGAAGAATGCATGTCAGAAGATCTCTCGGAAAATATTAAAGAGATTAGAGATAAGTATGAGAAGAAA
GCTACTCTAATTAAGTCTTCTGAAGAATGACTCGAGGACGGTACCGCGGGCCCGTTTAAACCCGCTGATC
AGCCTCGACTGTGCCTTCTAGTTGCCAGCCATCTGTTGTTTGCCCCTCCCCCGTGCCTTCCTTGACCCTG
GAAGGTGCCACTCCCACTGTCCTTTCCTAATAAAATGAGGAAATTGCATCGCATTGTCTGAGTAGGTGTC
ATTCTATTCTGGGGGGTGGGGTGGGGCAGGACAGCAAGGGGGAGGATTGGGAAGACAATAGCAGGCATGC
TGGGGATGCGGTGGGCTCTATGGCTTCTGAGGCGGAAAGAACCAGCTGGGGCTCTAGGGGGTATCCCC
[124 nt withheld, positions 4059-4182]
C
[91 nt withheld, positions 4184-4274]
AGGGTGATGGTTCACGTACCTAGAAGTTCCTATTCCGAAGTTCCTATTCTCTAGAAAGTATAGGAACTTC
CTTGGCCAAAAAGCCTGAACTCACCGCGACGTCTGTCGAGAAGTTTCTGATCGAAAAGTTCGACAGCGTC
TCCGACCTGATGCAGCTCTCGGAGGGCGAAGAATCTCGTGCTTTCAGCTTCGATGTAGGAGGGCGTGGAT
ATGTCCTGCGGGTAAATAGCTGCGCCGATGGTTTCTACAAAGATCGTTATGTTTATCGGCACTTTGCATC
GGCCGCGCTCCCGATTCCGGAAGTGCTTGACATTGGGGAATTCAGCGAGAGCCTGACCTATTGCATCTCC
CGCCGTGCACAGGGTGTCACGTTGCAAGACCTGCCTGAAACCGAACTGCCCGCTGTTCTGCAGCCGGTCG
CGGAGGCCATGGATGCGATCGCTGCGGCCGATCTTAGCCAGACGAGCGGGTTCGGCCCATTCGGACCGCA
AGGAATCGGTCAATACACTACATGGCGTGATTTCATATGCGCGATTGCTGATCCCCATGTGTATCACTGG
CAAACTGTGATGGACGACACCGTCAGTGCGTCCGTCGCGCAGGCTCTCGATGAGCTGATGCTTTGGGCCG
AGGACTGCCCCGAAGTCCGGCACCTCGTGCACGCGGATTTCGGCTCCAACAATGTCCTGACGGACAATGG
CCGCATAACAGCGGTCATTGACTGGAGCGAGGCGATGTTCGGGGATTCCCAATACGAGGTCGCCAACATC
TTCTTCTGGAGGCCGTGGTTGGCTTGTATGGAGCAGCAGACGCGCTACTTCGAGCGGAGGCATCCGGAGC
TTGCAGGATCGCCGCGGCTCCGGGCGTATATGCTCCGCATTGGTCTTGACCAACTCTATCAGAGCTTGGT
TGACGGCAATTTCGATGATGCAGCTTGGGCGCAGGGTCGATGCGACGCAATCGTCCGATCCGGAGCCGGG
ACTGTCGGGCGTACACAAATCGCCCGCAGAAGCGCGGCCGTCTGGACCGATGGCTGTGTAGAAGTACTCG
CCGATAGTGGAAACCGACGCCCCAGCACTCGTCCGAGGGCAAAGGAATAGCACGTACTACGAGATTTCGA
TTCCACCGCCGCCTTCTATGAAAGGTTGGGCTTCGGAATCGTTTTCCGGGACGCCGGCTGGATGATCCTC
CAGCGCGGGGATCTCATGCTGGAGTTCTTCGCCCACCCCAACTTGTTTATTGCAGCTTATAATGGTTACA
AATAAAGCAATAGCATCACAAATTTCACAAATAAAGCATTTTTTTCACTGCATTCTAGTTGTGGTTTGTC
CAAACTCATCAATGTATCTTATCATGTCTGTATACCGTCGACCTCTAGCTAGAGCTTGGCGTAATCATGG
TCATAGCTGTTTCCTGTGTGAAATTGTTATCCGCTCACAATTCCACACAACATACGAGCCGGAAGCATAA
AGTGTAAAGCCTGGGGTGCCTAATGAGTGAGCTAACTCACATTAATTGCGTTGCGCTCACTGCCCGCTTT
CCAGTCGGGAAACCTGTCGTGCCAGCTGCATTAATGAATCGGCCAACGCGCGGGGAGAGGCGGTTTGCGT
ATTGGGCGCTCTTCCGCTTCCTCGCTCACTGACTCGCTGCGCTCGGTCGTTCGGCTGCGGCGAGCGGTAT
CAGCTCACTCAAAGGCGGTAATACGGTTATCCACAGAATCAGGGGATAACGCAGGAAAGAACATGTGAGC
AAAAGGCCAGCAAAAGGCCAGGAACCGTAAAAAGGCCGCGTTGCTGGCGTTTTTCCATAGGCTCCGCCCC
CCTGACGAGCATCACAAAAATCGACGCTCAAGTCAGAGGTGGCGAAACCCGACAGGACTATAAAGATACC
AGGCGTTTCCCCCTGGAAGCTCCCTCGTGCGCTCTCCTGTTCCGACCCTGCCGCTTACCGGATACCTGTC
CGCCTTTCTCCCTTCGGGAAGCGTGGCGCTTTCTCATAGCTCACGCTGTAGGTATCTCAGTTCGGTGTAG
GTCGTTCGCTCCAAGCTGGGCTGTGTGCACGAACCCCCCGTTCAGCCCGACCGCTGCGCCTTATCCGGTA
ACTATCGTCTTGAGTCCAACCCGGTAAGACACGACTTATCGCCACTGGCAGCAGCCACTGGTAACAGGAT
TAGCAGAGCGAGGTATGTAGGCGGTGCTACAGAGTTCTTGAAGTGGTGGCCTAACTACGGCTACACTAGA
AGAACAGTATTTGGTATCTGCGCTCTGCTGAAGCCAGTTACCTTCGGAAAAAGAGTTGGTAGCTCTTGAT
CCGGCAAACAAACCACCGCTGGTAGCGGTGGTTTTTTTGTTTGCAAGCAGCAGATTACGCGCAGAAAAAA
AGGATCTCAAGAAGATCCTTTGATCTTTTCTACGGGGTCTGACGCTCAGTGGAACGAAAACTCACGTTAA
GGGATTTTGGTCATGAGATTATCAAAAAGGATCTTCACCTAGATCCTTTTAAATTAAAAATGAAGTTTTA
AATCAATCTAAAGTATATATGAGTAAACTTGGTCTGACAGTTACCAATGCTTAATCAGTGAGGCACCTAT
CTCAGCGATCTGTCTATTTCGTTCATCCATAGTTGCCTGACTCCCCGTCGTGTAGATAACTACGATACGG
GAGGGCTTACCATCTGGCCCCAGTGCTGCAATGATACCGCGAGACCCACGCTCACCGGCTCCAGATTTAT
CAGCAATAAACCAGCCAGCCGGAAGGGCCGAGCGCAGAAGTGGTCCTGCAACTTTATCCGCCTCCATCCA
GTCTATTAATTGTTGCCGGGAAGCTAGAGTAAGTAGTTCGCCAGTTAATAGTTTGCGCAACGTTGTTGCC
ATTGCTACAGGCATCGTGGTGTCACGCTCGTCGTTTGGTATGGCTTCATTCAGCTCCGGTTCCCAACGAT
CAAGGCGAGTTACATGATCCCCCATGTTGTGCAAAAAAGCGGTTAGCTCCTTCGGTCCTCCGATCGTTGT
CAGAAGTAAGTTGGCCGCAGTGTTATCACTCATGGTTATGGCAGCACTGCATAATTCTCTTACTGTCATG
CCATCCGTAAGATGCTTTTCTGTGACTGGTGAGTACTCAACCAAGTCATTCTGAGAATAGTGTATGCGGC
GACCGAGTTGCTCTTGCCCGGCGTCAATACGGGATAATACCGCGCCACATAGCAGAACTTTAAAAGTGCT
CATCATTGGAAAACGTTCTTCGGGGCGAAAACTCTCAAGGATCTTACCGCTGTTGAGATCCAGTTCGATG
TAACCCACTCGTGCACCCAACTGATCTTCAGCATCTTTTACTTTCACCAGCGTTTCTGGGTGAGCAAAAA
CAGGAAGGCAAAATGCCGCAAAAAAGGGAATAAGGGCGACACGGAAATGTTGAATACTCATACTCTTCCT
TTTTCAATATTATTGAAGCATTTATCAGGGTTATTGTCTCATGAGCGGATACATATTTGAATGTATTTAG
AAAAATAAACAAATAGGGGTTCCGCGCACATTTCCCCGAAAAGTGCCACCTGACGTC
Features (pLannotate 1.2.2; 23 found; start..end, strand, type, name):
     28..80      -  misc_feature   bom (fragment): basis of mobility region from pBR322
    235..614     +  enhancer       CMV enhancer: human cytomegalovirus immediate early enhancer
    615..818     +  promoter       CMV promoter: human cytomegalovirus (CMV) immediate early promoter
    820..839     +  promoter       PLtetO-1 promoter (fragment): modified phage lambda PL promoter with tet operator sites (Lutz and Bujard, 1997)
    841..860     +  promoter       PLtetO-1 promoter (fragment): modified phage lambda PL promoter with tet operator sites (Lutz and Bujard, 1997)
    868..901     +  promoter       TRE3GV promoter (fragment): 3rd-generation Tet-responsive promoter that can be activated by binding of Tet-On® 3G, optimized for retroviral and lentiviral vectors
   1080..1796    +  CDS            EGFP: EGFP is a basic (constitutively fluorescent) green fluorescent protein published in 1996, derived from Aequorea victoria. It is reported to be a rapidly-maturing weak dimer with moderate acid sensitivity.
   1812..3737    +  CDS            NDC80: NDC80_HUMAN - Also known as HEC, HEC1, KNTC2. Experimental evidence at protein level: Swiss-Prot protein existence level 1. Acts as a component of the essential kinetochore-associated NDC80 complex, which is required for chromosome segregation and spindle checkpoint activity (PubMed:9315664, PubMed:12351790, PubMed:14654001, PubMed:14699129, PubMed:15062103, PubMed:15235793, PubMed:15239953, PubMed:15548592, PubMed:16732327). Required for kinetochore integrity and the organization of stable microtubule binding sites in the outer plate of the kinetochore (PubMed:15548592). The NDC80 complex syn
   3747..3764    +  misc_feature   MCS (fragment): multiple cloning site
   3789..4013    +  polyA_signal   bGH poly(A) signal: bovine growth hormone polyadenylation signal
   4017..4038    +  promoter       SV40 promoter (fragment): SV40 enhancer and early promoter
   4059..4292    +  rep_origin     f1 ori (fragment) (sequence partly withheld): f1 bacteriophage origin of replication; arrow indicates direction of (+) strand synthesis
   4297..4344    +  protein_bind   FRT: FLP-mediated recombination occurs in the 8-bp core sequence TCTAGAAA (Turan and Bode, 2011). FLP recombinase from the Saccharomyces cerevisiae 2μ plasmid
   4352..5374    +  CDS            HygR: aminoglycoside phosphotransferase from E. coli; aph(4)-Ia; confers resistance to hygromycin
   5384..5509    +  CDS            ble (fragment): BLE_KLEPN - Experimental evidence at protein level: Swiss-Prot protein existence level 1. Binding protein with a strong affinity to the bleomycin family of antibiotics. Binds to CL990; an antimitotic-antibiotic compound. From Klebsiella pneumoniae.
   5504..5625    +  polyA_signal   SV40 poly(A) signal: SV40 polyadenylation signal
   5698..5714    -  protein_bind   lac operator: The lac repressor binds to the lac operator to inhibit transcription in E. coli. This inhibition can be relieved by adding lactose or isopropyl-β-D-thiogalactopyranoside (IPTG). lac repressor encoded by lacI
   5722..5752    -  promoter       lac promoter: promoter for the E. coli lac operon
   5767..5788    -  protein_bind   CAP binding site: CAP binding activates transcription in the presence of cAMP. E. coli catabolite activator protein
   5801..5893    -  CDS            lacI (fragment): lac repressor; lacI; The lac repressor binds to the lac operator to inhibit transcription in E. coli. This inhibition can be relieved by adding lactose or isopropyl-β-D-thiogalactopyranoside (IPTG).
   6076..6664    -  rep_origin     ori: high-copy-number ColE1/pMB1/pBR322/pUC origin of replication
   6835..7695    -  CDS            AmpR: β-lactamase; bla; confers resistance to ampicillin, carbenicillin, and related antibiotics
   7696..7800    -  promoter       AmpR promoter: bla
