>Addgene plasmid #114032 | pcDNA5-hygro-eGFP-HEC1-8A/S55D | addgene full sequence | sequence record 221117 | Addgene NGS Result
TACAACAAGGCAAGGCTTGACCGACAATTGCATGAAGAATCTGCTTAGGGTTAGGCGTTTTGCGCTGCTT
CGCGATGTACGGGCCAGATATACGCGTTGACATTGATTATTGACTAGTTATTAATAGTAATCAATTACGG
GGTCATTAGTTCATAGCCCATATATGGAGTTCCGCGTTACATAACTTACGGTAAATGGCCCGCCTGGCTG
ACCGCCCAACGACCCCCGCCCATTGACGTCAATAATGACGTATGTTCCCATAGTAACGCCAATAGGGACT
TTCCATTGACGTCAATGGGTGGAGTATTTACGGTAAACTGCCCACTTGGCAGTACATCAAGTGTATCATA
TGCCAAGTACGCCCCCTATTGACGTCAATGACGGTAAATGGCCCGCCTGGCATTATGCCCAGTACATGAC
CTTATGGGACTTTCCTACTTGGCAGTACATCTACGTATTAGTCATCGCTATTACCATGGTGATGCGGTTT
TGGCAGTACATCAATGGGCGTGGATAGCGGTTTGACTCACGGGGATTTCCAAGTCTCCACCCCATTGACG
TCAATGGGAGTTTGTTTTGGCACCAAAATCAACGGGACTTTCCAAAATGTCGTAACAACTCCGCCCCATT
GACGCAAATGGGCGGTAGGCGTGTACGGTGGGAGGTCTATATAAGCAGAGCTCTCCCTATCAGTGATAGA
GATCTCCCTATCAGTGATAGAGATCGTCGACGAGCTCGTTTAGTGAACCGTCAGATCGCCTGGAGACGCC
ATCCACGCTGTTTTGACCTCCATAGAAGACACCGGGACCGATCCAGCCTCCGGACTCTAGCGTTTAAACT
TAAGCTTGGTACCGAGCTCGGATCCACTAGTCCAGTGTGGTGGAATTCTGCAGATATCCAGCACAGTGGC
GGCCGCTCGAGTCTAGCGCTACCGGTCGCCACCATGGTGAGCAAGGGCGAGGAGCTGTTCACCGGGGTGG
TGCCCATCCTGGTCGAGCTGGACGGCGACGTAAACGGCCACAAGTTCAGCGTGTCCGGCGAGGGCGAGGG
CGATGCCACCTACGGCAAGCTGACCCTGAAGTTCATCTGCACCACCGGCAAGCTGCCCGTGCCCTGGCCC
ACCCTCGTGACCACCCTGACCTACGGCGTGCAGTGCTTCAGCCGCTACCCCGACCACATGAAGCAGCACG
ACTTCTTCAAGTCCGCCATGCCCGAAGGCTACGTCCAGGAGCGCACCATCTTCTTCAAGGACGACGGCAA
CTACAAGACCCGCGCCGAGGTGAAGTTCGAGGGCGACACCCTGGTGAACCGCATCGAGCTGAAGGGCATC
GACTTCAAGGAGGACGGCAACATCCTGGGGCACAAGCTGGAGTACAACTACAACAGCCACAACGTCTATA
TCATGGCCGACAAGCAGAAGAACGGCATCAAGGTGAACTTCAAGATCCGCCACAACATCGAGGACGGCAG
CGTGCAGCTCGCCGACCACTACCAGCAGAACACCCCCATCGGCGACGGCCCCGTGCTGCTGCCCGACAAC
CACTACCTGAGCACCCAGTCCGCCCTGAGCAAAGACCCCAACGAGAAGCGCGATCACATGGTCCTGCTGG
AGTTCGTGACCGCCGCCGGGATCACTCTCGGCATGGACGAGCTGTACAAGTCCGGACTCAGATCCATGAA
GCGCGCTGCAGTTTCCGCCGGTGGTGCTGGCCGCCTCGCCATGCAGGAGTTAAGATCCCAGGATGTAAAT
AAACAAGGCCTCTATACCCCTCAAACCAAAGAGAAACCAACCTTTGGAAAGTTGGCTATAAACAAACCGG
CATCTGAAAGAAAAGTCGATCTATTTGGCAAAAGAACTGCTGGACATGGATCCCGGAATGCTCAACTTGG
TATATTTTCCAGTTCTGAGAAAATCAAGGACCCGAGACCACTTAACGACAAAGCATTCATTCAGCAGTGT
ATTCGACAACTCTGTGAGTTTCTTACAGAAAATGGTTATGCACATAATGTGTCCATGAAATCTCTACAAG
CTCCCTCTGTTAAAGACTTCCTGAAGATCTTCACATTTCTTTATGGCTTCCTGTGCCCCTCATACGAACT
TCCTGACACAAAGTTTGAAGAAGAGGTTCCAAGAATCTTTAAAGACCTTGGGTATCCTTTTGCACTATCC
AAAAGCTCCATGTACACAGTGGGGGCTCCTCATACATGGCCTCACATTGTGGCAGCCTTAGTTTGGCTAA
TAGACTGCATCAAGATACATACTGCCATGAAAGAAAGCTCACCTTTATTTGATGATGGGCAGCCTTGGGG
AGAAGAAACTGAAGATGGAATTATGCATAATAAGTTGTTTTTGGACTACACCATAAAATGCTATGAGAGT
TTTATGAGTGGTGCCGACAGCTTTGATGAGATGAATGCAGAGCTGCAGTCAAAACTGAAGGATTTATTTA
ATGTGGATGCTTTTAAGCTGGAATCATTAGAAGCAAAAAACAGAGCATTGAATGAACAGATTGCAAGATT
GGAACAAGAAAGAGAAAAAGAACCGAATCGTCTAGAGTCGTTGAGAAAACTGAAGGCTTCCTTACAAGGA
GATGTTCAAAAGTATCAGGCATACATGAGCAATTTGGAGTCTCATTCAGCCATTCTTGACCAGAAATTAA
ATGGTCTCAATGAGGAAATTGCTAGAGTAGAACTAGAATGTGAAACAATAAAACAGGAGAACACTCGACT
ACAGAATATCATTGACAACCAGAAGTACTCAGTTGCAGACATTGAGCGAATAAATCATGAAAGAAATGAA
TTGCAGCAGACTATTAATAAATTAACCAAGGACCTGGAAGCTGAACAACAGAAGTTGTGGAATGAGGAGT
TAAAATATGCCAGAGGCAAAGAAGCGATTGAAACACAATTAGCAGAGTATCACAAATTGGCTAGAAAATT
AAAACTTATTCCTAAAGGTGCTGAGAATTCCAAAGGTTATGACTTTGAAATTAAGTTTAATCCCGAGGCT
GGTGCCAACTGCCTTGTCAAATACAGGGCTCAAGTTTATGTACCTCTTAAGGAACTCCTGAATGAAACTG
AAGAAGAAATTAATAAAGCCCTAAATAAAAAAATGGGTTTGGAGGATACTTTAGAACAATTGAATGCAAT
GATAACAGAAAGCAAGAGAAGTGTGAGAACTCTGAAAGAAGAAGTTCAAAAATTGGATGATCTTTACCAA
CAAAAAATTAAGGAAGCAGAGGAAGAGGATGAAAAATGTGCCAGTGAGCTTGAGTCCTTGGAGAAACACA
AGCACCTGCTAGAAAGTACTGTTAACCAGGGGCTCAGTGAAGCTATGAATGAATTAGATGCTGTTCAGCG
GGAATACCAACTAGTTGTGCAAACCACGACTGAAGAAAGACGAAAAGTGGGAAATAACTTGCAACGTCTG
TTAGAGATGGTTGCTACACATGTTGGGTCTGTAGAGAAACATCTTGAGGAGCAGATTGCTAAAGTTGATA
GAGAATATGAAGAATGCATGTCAGAAGATCTCTCGGAAAATATTAAAGAGATTAGAGATAAGTATGAGAA
GAAAGCTACTCTAATTAAGTCTTCTGAAGAATGACTCGACGGTACCGCGGGCCCGTTTAAACCCGCTGAT
CAGCCTCGACTGTGCCTTCTAGTTGCCAGCCATCTGTTGTTTGCCCCTCCCCCGTGCCTTCCTTGACCCT
GGAAGGTGCCACTCCCACTGTCCTTTCCTAATAAAATGAGGAAATTGCATCGCATTGTCTGAGTAGGTGT
CATTCTATTCTGGGGGGTGGGGTGGGGCAGGACAGCAAGGGGGAGGATTGGGAAGACAATAGCAGGCATG
CTGGGGATGCGGTGGGCTCTATGGCTTCTGAGGCGGAAAGAACCAGCTGGGGCTCTAGGGGGTATCCCC
[124 nt withheld, positions 3920-4043]
C
[91 nt withheld, positions 4045-4135]
AGGGTGATGGTTCACGTACCTAGAAGTTCCTATTCCGAAGTTCCTATTCTCTAGAAAGTATAGGAACTTC
CTTGGCCAAAAAGCCTGAACTCACCGCGACGTCTGTCGAGAAGTTTCTGATCGAAAAGTTCGACAGCGTC
TCCGACCTGATGCAGCTCTCGGAGGGCGAAGAATCTCGTGCTTTCAGCTTCGATGTAGGAGGGCGTGGAT
ATGTCCTGCGGGTAAATAGCTGCGCCGATGGTTTCTACAAAGATCGTTATGTTTATCGGCACTTTGCATC
GGCCGCGCTCCCGATTCCGGAAGTGCTTGACATTGGGGAATTCAGCGAGAGCCTGACCTATTGCATCTCC
CGCCGTGCACAGGGTGTCACGTTGCAAGACCTGCCTGAAACCGAACTGCCCGCTGTTCTGCAGCCGGTCG
CGGAGGCCATGGATGCGATCGCTGCGGCCGATCTTAGCCAGACGAGCGGGTTCGGCCCATTCGGACCGCA
AGGAATCGGTCAATACACTACATGGCGTGATTTCATATGCGCGATTGCTGATCCCCATGTGTATCACTGG
CAAACTGTGATGGACGACACCGTCAGTGCGTCCGTCGCGCAGGCTCTCGATGAGCTGATGCTTTGGGCCG
AGGACTGCCCCGAAGTCCGGCACCTCGTGCACGCGGATTTCGGCTCCAACAATGTCCTGACGGACAATGG
CCGCATAACAGCGGTCATTGACTGGAGCGAGGCGATGTTCGGGGATTCCCAATACGAGGTCGCCAACATC
TTCTTCTGGAGGCCGTGGTTGGCTTGTATGGAGCAGCAGACGCGCTACTTCGAGCGGAGGCATCCGGAGC
TTGCAGGATCGCCGCGGCTCCGGGCGTATATGCTCCGCATTGGTCTTGACCAACTCTATCAGAGCTTGGT
TGACGGCAATTTCGATGATGCAGCTTGGGCGCAGGGTCGATGCGACGCAATCGTCCGATCCGGAGCCGGG
ACTGTCGGGCGTACACAAATCGCCCGCAGAAGCGCGGCCGTCTGGACCGATGGCTGTGTAGAAGTACTCG
CCGATAGTGGAAACCGACGCCCCAGCACTCGTCCGAGGGCAAAGGAATAGCACGTACTACGAGATTTCGA
TTCCACCGCCGCCTTCTATGAAAGGTTGGGCTTCGGAATCGTTTTCCGGGACGCCGGCTGGATGATCCTC
CAGCGCGGGGATCTCATGCTGGAGTTCTTCGCCCACCCCAACTTGTTTATTGCAGCTTATAATGGTTACA
AATAAAGCAATAGCATCACAAATTTCACAAATAAAGCATTTTTTTCACTGCATTCTAGTTGTGGTTTGTC
CAAACTCATCAATGTATCTTATCATGTCTGTATACCGTCGACCTCTAGCTAGAGCTTGGCGTAATCATGG
TCATAGCTGTTTCCTGTGTGAAATTGTTATCCGCTCACAATTCCACACAACATACGAGCCGGAAGCATAA
AGTGTAAAGCCTGGGGTGCCTAATGAGTGAGCTAACTCACATTAATTGCGTTGCGCTCACTGCCCGCTTT
CCAGTCGGGAAACCTGTCGTGCCAGCTGCATTAATGAATCGGCCAACGCGCGGGGAGAGGCGGTTTGCGT
ATTGGGCGCTCTTCCGCTTCCTCGCTCACTGACTCGCTGCGCTCGGTCGTTCGGCTGCGGCGAGCGGTAT
CAGCTCACTCAAAGGCGGTAATACGGTTATCCACAGAATCAGGGGATAACGCAGGAAAGAACATGTGAGC
AAAAGGCCAGCAAAAGGCCAGGAACCGTAAAAAGGCCGCGTTGCTGGCGTTTTTCCATAGGCTCCGCCCC
CCTGACGAGCATCACAAAAATCGACGCTCAAGTCAGAGGTGGCGAAACCCGACAGGACTATAAAGATACC
AGGCGTTTCCCCCTGGAAGCTCCCTCGTGCGCTCTCCTGTTCCGACCCTGCCGCTTACCGGATACCTGTC
CGCCTTTCTCCCTTCGGGAAGCGTGGCGCTTTCTCATAGCTCACGCTGTAGGTATCTCAGTTCGGTGTAG
GTCGTTCGCTCCAAGCTGGGCTGTGTGCACGAACCCCCCGTTCAGCCCGACCGCTGCGCCTTATCCGGTA
ACTATCGTCTTGAGTCCAACCCGGTAAGACACGACTTATCGCCACTGGCAGCAGCCACTGGTAACAGGAT
TAGCAGAGCGAGGTATGTAGGCGGTGCTACAGAGTTCTTGAAGTGGTGGCCTAACTACGGCTACACTAGA
AGAACAGTATTTGGTATCTGCGCTCTGCTGAAGCCAGTTACCTTCGGAAAAAGAGTTGGTAGCTCTTGAT
CCGGCAAACAAACCACCGCTGGTAGCGGTGGTTTTTTTGTTTGCAAGCAGCAGATTACGCGCAGAAAAAA
AGGATCTCAAGAAGATCCTTTGATCTTTTCTACGGGGTCTGACGCTCAGTGGAACGAAAACTCACGTTAA
GGGATTTTGGTCATGAGATTATCAAAAAGGATCTTCACCTAGATCCTTTTAAATTAAAAATGAAGTTTTA
AATCAATCTAAAGTATATATGAGTAAACTTGGTCTGACAGTTACCAATGCTTAATCAGTGAGGCACCTAT
CTCAGCGATCTGTCTATTTCGTTCATCCATAGTTGCCTGACTCCCCGTCGTGTAGATAACTACGATACGG
GAGGGCTTACCATCTGGCCCCAGTGCTGCAATGATACCGCGAGACCCACGCTCACCGGCTCCAGATTTAT
CAGCAATAAACCAGCCAGCCGGAAGGGCCGAGCGCAGAAGTGGTCCTGCAACTTTATCCGCCTCCATCCA
GTCTATTAATTGTTGCCGGGAAGCTAGAGTAAGTAGTTCGCCAGTTAATAGTTTGCGCAACGTTGTTGCC
ATTGCTACAGGCATCGTGGTGTCACGCTCGTCGTTTGGTATGGCTTCATTCAGCTCCGGTTCCCAACGAT
CAAGGCGAGTTACATGATCCCCCATGTTGTGCAAAAAAGCGGTTAGCTCCTTCGGTCCTCCGATCGTTGT
CAGAAGTAAGTTGGCCGCAGTGTTATCACTCATGGTTATGGCAGCACTGCATAATTCTCTTACTGTCATG
CCATCCGTAAGATGCTTTTCTGTGACTGGTGAGTACTCAACCAAGTCATTCTGAGAATAGTGTATGCGGC
GACCGAGTTGCTCTTGCCCGGCGTCAATACGGGATAATACCGCGCCACATAGCAGAACTTTAAAAGTGCT
CATCATTGGAAAACGTTCTTCGGGGCGAAAACTCTCAAGGATCTTACCGCTGTTGAGATCCAGTTCGATG
TAACCCACTCGTGCACCCAACTGATCTTCAGCATCTTTTACTTTCACCAGCGTTTCTGGGTGAGCAAAAA
CAGGAAGGCAAAATGCCGCAAAAAAGGGAATAAGGGCGACACGGAAATGTTGAATACTCATACTCTTCCT
TTTTCAATATTATTGAAGCATTTATCAGGGTTATTGTCTCATGAGCGGATACATATTTGAATGTATTTAG
AAAAATAAACAAATAGGGGTTCCGCGCACATTTCCCCGAAAAGTGCCACCTGACGTCGACGGATCGGGAG
ATCTCCCGATCCCCTATGGTGCACTCTCAGTACAATCTGCTCTGATGCCGCATAGTTAAGCCAGTATCTG
CTCCCTGCTTGTGTGTTGGAGGTCGCTGAGTAGTGCGCGAGCAAAATTTAAGC
Features (pLannotate 1.2.2; 23 found; start..end, strand, type, name):
     99..478     +  enhancer       CMV enhancer: human cytomegalovirus immediate early enhancer
    479..682     +  promoter       CMV promoter: human cytomegalovirus (CMV) immediate early promoter
    684..703     +  promoter       PLtetO-1 promoter (fragment): modified phage lambda PL promoter with tet operator sites (Lutz and Bujard, 1997)
    705..724     +  promoter       PLtetO-1 promoter (fragment): modified phage lambda PL promoter with tet operator sites (Lutz and Bujard, 1997)
    732..765     +  promoter       TRE3GV promoter (fragment): 3rd-generation Tet-responsive promoter that can be activated by binding of Tet-On® 3G, optimized for retroviral and lentiviral vectors
    944..1660    +  CDS            EGFP: EGFP is a basic (constitutively fluorescent) green fluorescent protein published in 1996, derived from Aequorea victoria. It is reported to be a rapidly-maturing weak dimer with moderate acid sensitivity.
   1676..3601    +  CDS            NDC80: NDC80_HUMAN - Also known as HEC, HEC1, KNTC2. Experimental evidence at protein level: Swiss-Prot protein existence level 1. Acts as a component of the essential kinetochore-associated NDC80 complex, which is required for chromosome segregation and spindle checkpoint activity (PubMed:9315664, PubMed:12351790, PubMed:14654001, PubMed:14699129, PubMed:15062103, PubMed:15235793, PubMed:15239953, PubMed:15548592, PubMed:16732327). Required for kinetochore integrity and the organization of stable microtubule binding sites in the outer plate of the kinetochore (PubMed:15548592). The NDC80 complex syn
   3606..3625    +  misc_feature   MCS (fragment): multiple cloning site
   3650..3874    +  polyA_signal   bGH poly(A) signal: bovine growth hormone polyadenylation signal
   3878..3899    +  promoter       SV40 promoter (fragment): SV40 enhancer and early promoter
   3920..4153    +  rep_origin     f1 ori (fragment) (sequence partly withheld): f1 bacteriophage origin of replication; arrow indicates direction of (+) strand synthesis
   4158..4205    +  protein_bind   FRT: FLP-mediated recombination occurs in the 8-bp core sequence TCTAGAAA (Turan and Bode, 2011). FLP recombinase from the Saccharomyces cerevisiae 2μ plasmid
   4213..5235    +  CDS            HygR: aminoglycoside phosphotransferase from E. coli; aph(4)-Ia; confers resistance to hygromycin
   5245..5370    +  CDS            ble (fragment): BLE_KLEPN - Experimental evidence at protein level: Swiss-Prot protein existence level 1. Binding protein with a strong affinity to the bleomycin family of antibiotics. Binds to CL990; an antimitotic-antibiotic compound. From Klebsiella pneumoniae.
   5365..5486    +  polyA_signal   SV40 poly(A) signal: SV40 polyadenylation signal
   5559..5575    -  protein_bind   lac operator: The lac repressor binds to the lac operator to inhibit transcription in E. coli. This inhibition can be relieved by adding lactose or isopropyl-β-D-thiogalactopyranoside (IPTG). lac repressor encoded by lacI
   5583..5613    -  promoter       lac promoter: promoter for the E. coli lac operon
   5628..5649    -  protein_bind   CAP binding site: CAP binding activates transcription in the presence of cAMP. E. coli catabolite activator protein
   5662..5754    -  CDS            lacI (fragment): lac repressor; lacI; The lac repressor binds to the lac operator to inhibit transcription in E. coli. This inhibition can be relieved by adding lactose or isopropyl-β-D-thiogalactopyranoside (IPTG).
   5937..6525    -  rep_origin     ori: high-copy-number ColE1/pMB1/pBR322/pUC origin of replication
   6696..7556    -  CDS            AmpR: β-lactamase; bla; confers resistance to ampicillin, carbenicillin, and related antibiotics
   7557..7661    -  promoter       AmpR promoter: bla
   7720..7772    -  misc_feature   bom (fragment): basis of mobility region from pBR322
