[The description below was written by a language model from this plasmid's Addgene catalogue record and pLannotate feature annotations shown in this document.]
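Description:
pcDNA5-hygro-eGFP-HEC1-8A/S55D is a mammalian expression plasmid built on the pcDNA5/FRT/TO backbone, designed for site-specific, single-copy integration into Flp-In T-REx cell lines and tetracycline/doxycycline-inducible expression of the insert. It is propagated in E. coli as a high-copy plasmid through a ColE1/pUC-type origin with ampicillin resistance (AmpR under its own bla promoter). Both the depositor sequence and the sequencing-verified record (about 7.8 kb each) carry the same set of annotated features in the same order.

The expression cassette consists of the CMV immediate-early enhancer and promoter followed by short tet operator elements, which the annotation software labels as fragments of other tet-regulated promoters. In cells expressing the Tet repressor, these operators keep transcription off until inducer is added. Downstream lies EGFP followed closely by the human NDC80 (HEC1) coding sequence, giving an N-terminally GFP-tagged kinetochore protein, terminated by the bGH polyadenylation signal. The insert carries the 8A/S55D mutation set; the record does not define it beyond this name, which suggests eight alanine substitutions plus an aspartate at serine 55. An FRT site sits directly upstream of a hygromycin resistance gene that has no annotated promoter of its own and ends in an SV40 poly(A). In this system, FLP-mediated recombination into the genomic FRT locus supplies the promoter, so hygromycin resistance reports correct integration. The catalogue lists puromycin as the selectable marker, but the backbone name and both feature tables indicate hygromycin. The construct is used to study kinetochore–microtubule attachment and spindle assembly checkpoint signalling with a fluorescently trackable HEC1 mutant.
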