Addgene plasmid #114032: pcDNA5-hygro-eGFP-HEC1-8A/S55D
Purpose: Inducible expression of eGFP-tagged HEC1-8A/S55D in FLPin Trex cell lines
Depositing lab: Geert Kops. Depositing organization: Hubrecht Institute. Publication: Kinetochore-microtubule attachment is sufficient to satisfy the human spindle assembly checkpoint. Etemad B, Kuijt TE, Kops GJ. Nat Commun. 2015 Dec 1;6:8987. doi: 10.1038/ncomms9987. PubMed 26621779.
Backbone
  Vector backbone: pcDNA5/FRT/TO - hygromycin
  Vector type: Mammalian Expression
  Selectable markers: Puromycin
Growth in bacteria
  Bacterial resistance: Ampicillin, 100 μg/mL
  Growth temperature: 37°C
  Growth strain: DH5alpha
  Copy number: High Copy
Gene/Insert
  Gene/Insert name: eGFP-HEC1-8A/S55D (NDC80)
  Species: H. sapiens (human)
  Mutation: Hec1 - 8A/S55D
  Entrez Gene: NDC80 (a.k.a. HEC, HEC1, HsHec1, KNTC2, TID3, hsNDC80)
  Cloning method: Restriction Enzyme; 5′ cloning site Unknown (unknown if destroyed); 3′ cloning site Unknown (unknown if destroyed)
Terms and licenses: Academic/Nonprofit Terms; Industry Terms: Not Available to Industry
How to cite: pcDNA5-hygro-eGFP-HEC1-8A/S55D was a gift from Geert Kops (Addgene plasmid # 114032 ; http://n2t.net/addgene:114032 ; RRID:Addgene_114032)
